Addgene plasmid #123310: pAAV-hSyn-GRAB_NEmut
Purpose: Expresses the genetically-encoded fluorescent norepinephrine(NE) control sensor GRAB_NEmut in neurons
Depositing lab: Yulong Li. Publication: A Genetically Encoded Fluorescent Sensor for Rapid and Specific In Vivo Detection of Norepinephrine. Feng J, Zhang C, Lischinsky JE, Jing M, Zhou J, Wang H, Zhang Y, Dong A, Wu Z, Wu H, Chen W, Zhang P, Zou J, Hires SA, Zhu JJ, Cui G, Lin D, Du J, Li Y. Neuron. 2019 May 22;102(4):745-761.e8. doi: 10.1016/j.neuron.2019.02.037. Epub 2019 Mar 25. PubMed 30922875.
Backbone
  Vector backbone: pAAV vector
  Backbone size w/o insert (bp): 4495
  Vector type: AAV
Growth in bacteria
  Bacterial resistance: Ampicillin, 100 μg/mL
  Growth temperature: 37°C
  Growth strain: NEB Stable
  Copy number: High Copy
Gene/Insert
  Gene/Insert name: GPCR activation based NE control sensor GRAB_NEmut
  Species: H. sapiens (human)
  Insert size (bp): 1998
  Promoter: hSyn
  Cloning method: Gibson Cloning
Terms and licenses: Academic/Nonprofit Terms; Industry Terms: Not Available to Industry
Depositor comments: Please visit https://www.biorxiv.org/content/early/2018/10/23/449546.full.pdf for BioRxiv preprint.
How to cite: pAAV-hSyn-GRAB_NEmut was a gift from Yulong Li (Addgene plasmid # 123310 ; http://n2t.net/addgene:123310 ; RRID:Addgene_123310) For viral preps, please replace (Addgene plasmid # 123310) in the above sentence with: (Addgene viral prep # 123310-AAV9) or (Addgene viral prep # 123310-AAVrg)
