[The description below was written by a language model from this plasmid's Addgene catalogue record and pLannotate feature annotations shown in this document.]
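Description:
pAAV-hSyn-GRAB_NEmut is an adeno-associated virus transfer plasmid for expressing GRAB_NEmut, the control version of a GPCR-activation-based fluorescent norepinephrine sensor, in neurons. It is propagated in E. coli as a high-copy, ampicillin-selected plasmid. The feature table shows a ColE1/pUC-type origin, the β-lactamase gene with its promoter, and an f1 phage origin in the bacterial backbone. AAV2 inverted terminal repeats flank the expression cassette. The downstream ITR is annotated in full, whereas the upstream one is detected only as short fragments. The ITRs are the cis elements needed to replicate and package the intervening DNA into AAV particles when helper functions are supplied in trans.

Between the ITRs, the human synapsin I promoter drives neuron-restricted transcription of the roughly 2 kb insert of human origin. The open reading frame begins with an Igκ leader sequence, which directs the protein into the secretory pathway and so towards the membrane. It continues with receptor sequence interrupted by a circularly permuted EGFP. The automated annotation labels the flanking receptor segments as fragments of dopamine receptors DRD4 and DRD3. These are most likely homology hits to a related aminergic GPCR rather than the true identity of the scaffold, and the record does not name the receptor. In this design, ligand-induced conformational change in the receptor is meant to alter cpEGFP fluorescence. The record does not state which mutation makes this variant a control. A WPRE and the human growth hormone polyadenylation signal follow the coding sequence to enhance transcript stability and expression.

The construct is typically used for AAV production or direct transfection, giving a control to run alongside the functional norepinephrine sensor in neuronal imaging experiments.
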