Features (pLannotate 1.2.2; 19 found; start..end, strand, type, name):
     79..106     +  repeat_region  AAV2 ITR (fragment): inverted terminal repeat of adeno-associated virus serotype 2 inverted
    135..162     +  repeat_region  AAV2 ITR (fragment): inverted terminal repeat of adeno-associated virus serotype 2 inverted
    212..634     +  promoter       hSyn promoter (fragment): human synapsin I promoter; confers neuron-specific expression (Kügler et al., 2003)
    654..716     +  sig_peptide    Igκ leader: leader sequence from mouse immunoglobulin κ light chain
    718..735     +  protein_bind   attB1 (fragment): mutant version of attB; core recombination site for the Gateway® BP reaction BP Clonase™
    867..1511    +  CDS            DRD4 (fragment): DRD4_HUMAN - Experimental evidence at protein level: Swiss-Prot protein existence level 1. Dopamine receptor responsible for neuronal signaling in the mesolimbic system of the brain, an area of the brain that regulates emotion and complex behavior. Activated by dopamine, but also by epinephrine and norepinephrine, and by numerous synthetic agonists and drugs (PubMed:9003072, PubMed:16423344, PubMed:27659709, PubMed:29051383). Agonist binding triggers signaling via G proteins that inhibit adenylyl cyclase (PubMed:7512953, PubMed:7643093, PubMed:16423344, PubMed:27659709, PubMed:29051383). Modul
   1638..2360    +  CDS            cEGFP: cEGFP is a basic (constitutively fluorescent) green fluorescent protein published in 2008, derived from Aequorea victoria.
   2382..2618    +  CDS            DRD3 (fragment): DRD3_HUMAN - Experimental evidence at protein level: Swiss-Prot protein existence level 1. Dopamine receptor whose activity is mediated by G proteins which inhibit adenylyl cyclase. Promotes cell proliferation. From Homo sapiens (Human).
   2652..2676    +  misc_feature   MCS (fragment): pBluescript multiple cloning site
   2676..3264    +  misc_feature   WPRE: woodchuck hepatitis virus posttranscriptional regulatory element
   3296..3772    +  polyA_signal   hGH poly(A) signal: human growth hormone polyadenylation signal
   3812..3952    +  repeat_region  AAV2 ITR: inverted terminal repeat of adeno-associated virus serotype 2 inverted
   3957..4008    -  misc_feature   bom (fragment): basis of mobility region from pBR322
   4027..4482    +  rep_origin     f1 ori (sequence partly withheld): f1 bacteriophage origin of replication; arrow indicates direction of (+) strand synthesis
   4483..4532    -  misc_feature   bom (fragment): basis of mobility region from pBR322
   4634..4669    -  CDS            rop (fragment): Rop protein, which maintains plasmids at low copy number; rop
   4764..4868    +  promoter       AmpR promoter: bla
   4869..5729    +  CDS            AmpR: β-lactamase; bla; confers resistance to ampicillin, carbenicillin, and related antibiotics
   5900..6       +  rep_origin     ori (across the origin): high-copy-number ColE1/pMB1/pBR322/pUC origin of replication
>Addgene plasmid #123310 | pAAV-hSyn-GRAB_NEmut | addgene full sequence | sequence record 240667 | Addgene NGS Result
TGGAAAAACGCCAGCAACGCGGCCTTTTTACGGTTCCTGGCCTTTTGCTGGCCTTTTGCTCACATGTCCT
GCAGGCAGCTGCGCGCTCGCTCGCTCACTGAGGCCGCCCGGGCGTCGGGCGACCTTTGGTCGCCCGGCCT
CAGTGAGCGAGCGAGCGCGCAGAGAGGGAGTGGCCAACTCCATCACTAGGGGTTCCTGCGGCCGCACGCG
TATGAGGCGGGGTGGGGGTGCCTACCTGACGACCGACCCCGACCCACTGGACAAGCACCCAACCCCCATT
CCCCAAATTGCGCATCCCCTATCAGAGAGGGGGAGGGGAAACAGGATGCGGCGAGGCGCGTGCGCACTGC
CAGCTTCAGCACCGCGGACAGTGCCTTCGCCCCCGCCTGGCGGCGCGCGCCACCGCCGCCTCAGCACTGA
AGGCGCGCTGACGTCACTCGCCGGTCCCCCGCAAACTCCCCTTCCCGGCCACCTTGGTCGCGTCCGCGCC
GCCGCCGGCCCAGCCGGACCGCACCACGCGAGGCGCGAGATAGGGGGGCACGGGCGCGACCATCTGCGCT
GCGGCGCCGGCGACTCAGCGCTGCCTCAGTCTGCGGTGGGCAGCGGAGGAGTCGTGTCGTGCCTGAGAGC
GCAGTCGAGAAACCGGTGCCACCATGGAGACAGACACACTCCTGCTATGGGTACTGCTGCTCTGGGTTCC
AGGTTCCACTGGTGACACAAGTTTGTACAAAAAAGTTGGCACCACCGGTGGCTCCCTGCAGCCGGACGCG
GGCAACGCGAGCTGGAACGGGACCGAGGCGCCGGGGGGCGGCGCCCGGGCCACCCCTTACTCCCTGCAGG
TGACGCTGACGCTGGTGTGCCTGGCCGGCCTGCTCATGCTGCTCACCGTGTTCGGCAACGTGCTCGTCAT
CATCGCCGTGTTCACGAGCCGCGCGCTCAAGGCGCCCCAAAACCTCTTCCTGGTGTCTCTGGCCTCGGCC
GACATCCTGGTGGCCACGCTCGTCATCCCTTTCTCGCTGGCCAACGAGGTCATGGGCTACTGGTACTTCG
GCAAGGCTTGGTGCGAGATCTACCTGGCGCTCGACGTGCTCTTCTGCACGTCGTCCATCGTGCACCTGTG
CGCCATCAGCCTGGACCGCTACTGGTCCATCACACAGGCCATCGAGTACAACCTGAAGCGCACGCCGCGC
CGCATCAAGGCCATCATCATCACCGTGTGGGTCATCTCGGCCGTCATCTCCTTCCCGCCGCTCATCTCCA
TCGAGAAGAAGGGCGGCGGCGGCGGCCCGCAGCCGGCCGAGCCGCGCTGCGAGATCAACGACCAGAAGTG
GTACGTCATCTCGTCGTGCATCGGCGCCTTCTTCGCTCCCTGCCTCATCATGATCCTGGTCTACGTGCGC
ATCTACCAGATCGCCAAGCGTCGCACCCGCGTGCCACCCAGCCGCCGGGGTCCGGACGCCGTCGCCGCGC
CGCCGGGGGGCACCGAGCGCAGGCCCAACGGTCTGGGCCCCGAGCGCAGCGCGGGCCCGGGGGGCGCAGA
GGCCGAACCGCTGCCCACCCAGCTCAACGGCGCCCCTGGCGAGCCCGCGCCGGCCGGGCCGCGCGACACC
GACGCGCTGGACCTGGAGGAGGGAGGAAACGTCTATATCAAGGCCGACAAGCAGAAGAACGGCATCAAGG
CGAACTTCCACATCCGCCACAACATCGAGGACGGCGGCGTGCAGCTCGCCTACCACTACCAGCAGAACAC
CCCCATCGGCGACGGCCCCGTGCTGCTGCCCGACAACCACTACCTGAGCGTGCAGTCCAAACTTTCGAAA
GACCCCAACGAGAAGCGCGATCACATGGTCCTGCTGGAGTTCGTGACCGCCGCCGGGATCACTCTCGGCA
TGGACGAGCTGTACAAGGGCGGTACCGGAGGGAGCATGGTGAGAAAGGGCGAGGAGCTGTTCACCGGGGT
GGTGCCCATCCTGGTCGAGCTGGACGGCGACGTAAACGGCCACAAGTTCAGCGTGTCCGGCGAGGGTGAG
GGCGATGCCACCTACGGCAAGCTGACCCTGAAGTTCATCTGCACCACCGGCAAGCTGCCCGTGCCCTGGC
CCACCCTCGTGACCACCCTGACCTACGGCGTGCAGTGCTTCAGCCGCTACCCCGACCACATGAAGCAGCA
CGACTTCTTCAAGTCCGCCATGCCCGAAGGCTACATCCAGGAGCGCACCATCTTCTTCAAGGACGACGGC
AACTACAAGACCCGCGCCGAGGTGAAGTTCGAGGGCGACACCCTGGTGAACCGCATCGAGCTGAAGGGCA
TCGACTTCAAGGAGGACGGCAACATCCTGGGGCACAAGCTGGAGTACAACACCGGAGCAGCAGCACGCTG
GCGCGGGCGGCAGAACCGCGAGAAGCGCTTCACGTTCGTGCTGGCCGTGGTCATCGGAGTGTTCGTGGTG
TGCTGGTTCCCCTTCTTCTTCACCTACACGCTCACGGCCGTCGGGTGCTCCGTGCCACGCACGCTCTTCA
AATTCTTCTTCTGGTTCGGCTACTGCAACAGCTCGTTGAACCCGGTCATCTACACCATCTTCAACCACGA
TTTCCGCCGCGCCTTCAAGAAGATCCTCTGTCGGGGGGACAGGAAGCGGATCGTGTTGTGAGAATTCGAT
ATCAAGCTTATCGATAATCAACCTCTGGATTACAAAATTTGTGAAAGATTGACTGGTATTCTTAACTATG
TTGCTCCTTTTACGCTATGTGGATACGCTGCTTTAATGCCTTTGTATCATGCTATTGCTTCCCGTATGGC
TTTCATTTTCTCCTCCTTGTATAAATCCTGGTTGCTGTCTCTTTATGAGGAGTTGTGGCCCGTTGTCAGG
CAACGTGGCGTGGTGTGCACTGTGTTTGCTGACGCAACCCCCACTGGTTGGGGCATTGCCACCACCTGTC
AGCTCCTTTCCGGGACTTTCGCTTTCCCCCTCCCTATTGCCACGGCGGAACTCATCGCCGCCTGCCTTGC
CCGCTGCTGGACAGGGGCTCGGCTGTTGGGCACTGACAATTCCGTGGTGTTGTCGGGGAAATCATCGTCC
TTTCCTTGGCTGCTCGCCTATGTTGCCACCTGGATTCTGCGCGGGACGTCCTTCTGCTACGTCCCTTCGG
CCCTCAATCCAGCGGACCTTCCTTCCCGCGGCCTGCTGCCGGCTCTGCGGCCTCTTCCGCGTCTTCGCCT
TCGCCCTCAGACGAGTCGGATCTCCCTTTGGGCCGCCTCCCCGCATCGATACCGAGCGCTGCTCGAGAGA
TCTACGGGTGGCATCCCTGTGACCCCTCCCCAGTGCCTCTCCTGGCCCTGGAAGTTGCCACTCCAGTGCC
CACCAGCCTTGTCCTAATAAAATTAAGTTGCATCATTTTGTCTGACTAGGTGTCCTTCTATAATATTATG
GGGTGGAGGGGGGTGGTATGGAGCAAGGGGCAAGTTGGGAAGACAACCTGTAGGGCCTGCGGGGTCTATT
GGGAACCAAGCTGGAGTGCAGTGGCACAATCTTGGCTCACTGCAATCTCCGCCTCCTGGGTTCAAGCGAT
TCTCCTGCCTCAGCCTCCCGAGTTGTTGGGATTCCAGGCATGCATGACCAGGCTCAGCTAATTTTTGTTT
TTTTGGTAGAGACGGGGTTTCACCATATTGGCCAGGCTGGTCTCCAACTCCTAATCTCAGGTGATCTACC
CACCTTGGCCTCCCAAATTGCTGGGATTACAGGCGTGAACCACTGCTCCCTTCCCTGTCCTTCTGATTTT
GTAGGTAACCACGTGCGGACCGAGCGGCCGCAGGAACCCCTAGTGATGGAGTTGGCCACTCCCTCTCTGC
GCGCTCGCTCGCTCACTGAGGCCGGGCGACCAAAGGTCGCCCGACGCCCGGGCTTTGCCCGGGCGGCCTC
AGTGAGCGAGCGAGCGCGCAGCTGCCTGCAGGGGCGCCTGATGCGGTATTTTCTCCTTACGCATCTGTGC
GGTATTTCACACCGCATA
[95 nt withheld, positions 4009-4103]
T
[46 nt withheld, positions 4105-4150]
C
[141 nt withheld, positions 4152-4292]
CCTTTGACGTTGGAGTCCACGTTCTTT
[37 nt withheld, positions 4320-4356]
ACTCTATCTCGGGCTATTCTTTTGATTTATAAGGGATTTTGCCGATTTCGGTCTATTGGTTAAAAAATGA
GCTGATTTAACAAAAATTTAACGCGAATTTTAACAAAATATTAACGTTTACAATTTTATGGTGCACTCTC
AGTACAATCTGCTCTGATGCCGCATAGTTAAGCCAGCCCCGACACCCGCCAACACCCGCTGACGCGCCCT
GACGGGCTTGTCTGCTCCCGGCATCCGCTTACAGACAAGCTGTGACCGTCTCCGGGAGCTGCATGTGTCA
GAGGTTTTCACCGTCATCACCGAAACGCGCGAGACGAAAGGGCCTCGTGATACGCCTATTTTTATAGGTT
AATGTCATGATAATAATGGTTTCTTAGACGTCAGGTGGCACTTTTCGGGGAAATGTGCGCGGAACCCCTA
TTTGTTTATTTTTCTAAATACATTCAAATATGTATCCGCTCATGAGACAATAACCCTGATAAATGCTTCA
ATAATATTGAAAAAGGAAGAGTATGAGTATTCAACATTTCCGTGTCGCCCTTATTCCCTTTTTTGCGGCA
TTTTGCCTTCCTGTTTTTGCTCACCCAGAAACGCTGGTGAAAGTAAAAGATGCTGAAGATCAGTTGGGTG
CACGAGTGGGTTACATCGAACTGGATCTCAACAGCGGTAAGATCCTTGAGAGTTTTCGCCCCGAAGAACG
TTTTCCAATGATGAGCACTTTTAAAGTTCTGCTATGTGGCGCGGTATTATCCCGTATTGACGCCGGGCAA
GAGCAACTCGGTCGCCGCATACACTATTCTCAGAATGACTTGGTTGAGTACTCACCAGTCACAGAAAAGC
ATCTTACGGATGGCATGACAGTAAGAGAATTATGCAGTGCTGCCATAACCATGAGTGATAACACTGCGGC
CAACTTACTTCTGACAACGATCGGAGGACCGAAGGAGCTAACCGCTTTTTTGCACAACATGGGGGATCAT
GTAACTCGCCTTGATCGTTGGGAACCGGAGCTGAATGAAGCCATACCAAACGACGAGCGTGACACCACGA
TGCCTGTAGCAATGGCAACAACGTTGCGCAAACTATTAACTGGCGAACTACTTACTCTAGCTTCCCGGCA
ACAATTAATAGACTGGATGGAGGCGGATAAAGTTGCAGGACCACTTCTGCGCTCGGCCCTTCCGGCTGGC
TGGTTTATTGCTGATAAATCTGGAGCCGGTGAGCGTGGGTCTCGCGGTATCATTGCAGCACTGGGGCCAG
ATGGTAAGCCCTCCCGTATCGTAGTTATCTACACGACGGGGAGTCAGGCAACTATGGATGAACGAAATAG
ACAGATCGCTGAGATAGGTGCCTCACTGATTAAGCATTGGTAACTGTCAGACCAAGTTTACTCATATATA
CTTTAGATTGATTTAAAACTTCATTTTTAATTTAAAAGGATCTAGGTGAAGATCCTTTTTGATAATCTCA
TGACCAAAATCCCTTAACGTGAGTTTTCGTTCCACTGAGCGTCAGACCCCGTAGAAAAGATCAAAGGATC
TTCTTGAGATCCTTTTTTTCTGCGCGTAATCTGCTGCTTGCAAACAAAAAAACCACCGCTACCAGCGGTG
GTTTGTTTGCCGGATCAAGAGCTACCAACTCTTTTTCCGAAGGTAACTGGCTTCAGCAGAGCGCAGATAC
CAAATACTGTTCTTCTAGTGTAGCCGTAGTTAGGCCACCACTTCAAGAACTCTGTAGCACCGCCTACATA
CCTCGCTCTGCTAATCCTGTTACCAGTGGCTGCTGCCAGTGGCGATAAGTCGTGTCTTACCGGGTTGGAC
TCAAGACGATAGTTACCGGATAAGGCGCAGCGGTCGGGCTGAACGGGGGGTTCGTGCACACAGCCCAGCT
TGGAGCGAACGACCTACACCGAACTGAGATACCTACAGCGTGAGCTATGAGAAAGCGCCACGCTTCCCGA
AGGGAGAAAGGCGGACAGGTATCCGGTAAGCGGCAGGGTCGGAACAGGAGAGCGCACGAGGGAGCTTCCA
GGGGGAAACGCCTGGTATCTTTATAGTCCTGTCGGGTTTCGCCACCTCTGACTTGAGCGTCGATTTTTGT
GATGCTCGTCAGGGGGGCGGAGCCTA
