LOCUS       Exported 6493 bp ds-DNA circular UNA 12-FEB-2019
DEFINITION  natural circular DNA
ACCESSION   .
VERSION     .
KEYWORDS    .
SOURCE      natural DNA sequence
  ORGANISM  unspecified
REFERENCE   1 (bases 1 to 6493)
  AUTHORS   .
  TITLE     Direct Submission
  JOURNAL   Exported Feb 12, 2019 from SnapGene Viewer 4.2.11
            http://www.snapgene.com
FEATURES             Location/Qualifiers
     source          1..6493
                     /organism="unspecified"
                     /mol_type="genomic DNA"
     unsure          1..141
                     /label=L-ITR
                     /note="/vntifkey=21"
     promoter        156..597
                     /label=synapsin
     CDS             598..2595
                     /codon_start=1
                     /label=GRAB-NEmut
                     /label=IgK-NE2.1 S204A
                     /translation="METDTLLLWVLLLWVPGSTGDTSLYKKVGTTGGSLQPDAGNASWN
                     GTEAPGGGARATPYSLQVTLTLVCLAGLLMLLTVFGNVLVIIAVFTSRALKAPQNLFLV
                     SLASADILVATLVIPFSLANEVMGYWYFGKAWCEIYLALDVLFCTSSIVHLCAISLDRY
                     WSITQAIEYNLKRTPRRIKAIIITVWVISAVISFPPLISIEKKGGGGGPQPAEPRCEIN
                     DQKWYVISSCIGAFFAPCLIMILVYVRIYQIAKRRTRVPPSRRGPDAVAAPPGGTERRP
                     NGLGPERSAGPGGAEAEPLPTQLNGAPGEPAPAGPRDTDALDLEEGGNVYIKADKQKNG
                     IKANFHIRHNIEDGGVQLAYHYQQNTPIGDGPVLLPDNHYLSVQSKLSKDPNEKRDHMV
                     LLEFVTAAGITLGMDELYKGGTGGSMVRKGEELFTGVVPILVELDGDVNGHKFSVSGEG
                     EGDATYGKLTLKFICTTGKLPVPWPTLVTTLTYGVQCFSRYPDHMKQHDFFKSAMPEGY
                     IQERTIFFKDDGNYKTRAEVKFEGDTLVNRIELKGIDFKEDGNILGHKLEYNTGAAARW
                     RGRQNREKRFTFVLAVVIGVFVVCWFPFFFTYTLTAVGCSVPRTLFKFFFWFGYCNSSL
                     NPVIYTIFNHDFRRAFKKILCRGDRKRIVL"
     misc_feature    1300..1302
                     /label=S204A
     unsure          2593..2595
                     /label=NE2.1
     primer_bind     complement(2595..2630)
                     /label=grab da rv aav
     unsure          2610..3218
                     /label=WPRE
                     /note="/vntifkey=21"
     polyA_signal    3238..3716
                     /label=hGH polyA
                     /label=hGH polyA
                     /label=PolyA signal
                     /note="/vntifkey=25"
     unsure          3756..3896
                     /label=R-ITR
                     /note="/vntifkey=21"
     rep_origin      3988..4294
                     /label=f1 Origin
                     /label=f1 Origin
                     /label=Replication origin
                     /note="/vntifkey=33"
     unsure          4813..5670
                     /label=AmpR
                     /note="/vntifkey=21"
     rep_origin      5821..6488
                     /label=pUC ori
                     /label=pUC ori
                     /label=Replication origin
                     /note="/vntifkey=33"
ORIGIN
        1 cctgcaggca gctgcgcgct cgctcgctca ctgaggccgc ccgggcaaag cccgggcgtc
       61 gggcgacctt tggtcgcccg gcctcagtga gcgagcgagc gcgcagagag ggagtggcca
      121 actccatcac taggggttcc tgcggccgca cgcgtatgag gcggggtggg ggtgcctacc
      181 tgacgaccga ccccgaccca ctggacaagc acccaacccc cattccccaa attgcgcatc
      241 ccctatcaga gagggggagg ggaaacagga tgcggcgagg cgcgtgcgca ctgccagctt
      301 cagcaccgcg gacagtgcct tcgcccccgc ctggcggcgc gcgccaccgc cgcctcagca
      361 ctgaaggcgc gctgacgtca ctcgccggtc ccccgcaaac tccccttccc ggccaccttg
      421 gtcgcgtccg cgccgccgcc ggcccagccg gaccgcacca cgcgaggcgc gagatagggg
      481 ggcacgggcg cgaccatctg cgctgcggcg ccggcgactc agcgctgcct cagtctgcgg
      541 tgggcagcgg aggagtcgtg tcgtgcctga gagcgcagtc gagaaaccgg tgccaccatg
      601 gagacagaca cactcctgct atgggtactg ctgctctggg ttccaggttc cactggtgac
      661 acaagtttgt acaaaaaagt tggcaccacc ggtggctccc tgcagccgga cgcgggcaac
      721 gcgagctgga acgggaccga ggcgccgggg ggcggcgccc gggccacccc ttactccctg
      781 caggtgacgc tgacgctggt gtgcctggcc ggcctgctca tgctgctcac cgtgttcggc
      841 aacgtgctcg tcatcatcgc cgtgttcacg agccgcgcgc tcaaggcgcc ccaaaacctc
      901 ttcctggtgt ctctggcctc ggccgacatc ctggtggcca cgctcgtcat ccctttctcg
      961 ctggccaacg aggtcatggg ctactggtac ttcggcaagg cttggtgcga gatctacctg
     1021 gcgctcgacg tgctcttctg cacgtcgtcc atcgtgcacc tgtgcgccat cagcctggac
     1081 cgctactggt ccatcacaca ggccatcgag tacaacctga agcgcacgcc gcgccgcatc
     1141 aaggccatca tcatcaccgt gtgggtcatc tcggccgtca tctccttccc gccgctcatc
     1201 tccatcgaga agaagggcgg cggcggcggc ccgcagccgg ccgagccgcg ctgcgagatc
     1261 aacgaccaga agtggtacgt catctcgtcg tgcatcggcg ccttcttcgc tccctgcctc
     1321 atcatgatcc tggtctacgt gcgcatctac cagatcgcca agcgtcgcac ccgcgtgcca
     1381 cccagccgcc ggggtccgga cgccgtcgcc gcgccgccgg ggggcaccga gcgcaggccc
     1441 aacggtctgg gccccgagcg cagcgcgggc ccggggggcg cagaggccga accgctgccc
     1501 acccagctca acggcgcccc tggcgagccc gcgccggccg ggccgcgcga caccgacgcg
     1561 ctggacctgg aggagggagg aaacgtctat atcaaggccg acaagcagaa gaacggcatc
     1621 aaggcgaact tccacatccg ccacaacatc gaggacggcg gcgtgcagct cgcctaccac
     1681 taccagcaga acacccccat cggcgacggc cccgtgctgc tgcccgacaa ccactacctg
     1741 agcgtgcagt ccaaactttc gaaagacccc aacgagaagc gcgatcacat ggtcctgctg
     1801 gagttcgtga ccgccgccgg gatcactctc ggcatggacg agctgtacaa gggcggtacc
     1861 ggagggagca tggtgagaaa gggcgaggag ctgttcaccg gggtggtgcc catcctggtc
     1921 gagctggacg gcgacgtaaa cggccacaag ttcagcgtgt ccggcgaggg tgagggcgat
     1981 gccacctacg gcaagctgac cctgaagttc atctgcacca ccggcaagct gcccgtgccc
     2041 tggcccaccc tcgtgaccac cctgacctac ggcgtgcagt gcttcagccg ctaccccgac
     2101 cacatgaagc agcacgactt cttcaagtcc gccatgcccg aaggctacat ccaggagcgc
     2161 accatcttct tcaaggacga cggcaactac aagacccgcg ccgaggtgaa gttcgagggc
     2221 gacaccctgg tgaaccgcat cgagctgaag ggcatcgact tcaaggagga cggcaacatc
     2281 ctggggcaca agctggagta caacaccgga gcagcagcac gctggcgcgg gcggcagaac
     2341 cgcgagaagc gcttcacgtt cgtgctggcc gtggtcatcg gagtgttcgt ggtgtgctgg
     2401 ttccccttct tcttcaccta cacgctcacg gccgtcgggt gctccgtgcc acgcacgctc
     2461 ttcaaattct tcttctggtt cggctactgc aacagctcgt tgaacccggt catctacacc
     2521 atcttcaacc acgatttccg ccgcgccttc aagaagatcc tctgtcgggg ggacaggaag
     2581 cggatcgtgt tgtgagaatt cgatatcaag cttatcgata atcaacctct ggattacaaa
     2641 atttgtgaaa gattgactgg tattcttaac tatgttgctc cttttacgct atgtggatac
     2701 gctgctttaa tgcctttgta tcatgctatt gcttcccgta tggctttcat tttctcctcc
     2761 ttgtataaat cctggttgct gtctctttat gaggagttgt ggcccgttgt caggcaacgt
     2821 ggcgtggtgt gcactgtgtt tgctgacgca acccccactg gttggggcat tgccaccacc
     2881 tgtcagctcc tttccgggac tttcgctttc cccctcccta ttgccacggc ggaactcatc
     2941 gccgcctgcc ttgcccgctg ctggacaggg gctcggctgt tgggcactga caattccgtg
     3001 gtgttgtcgg ggaaatcatc gtcctttcct tggctgctcg cctatgttgc cacctggatt
     3061 ctgcgcggga cgtccttctg ctacgtccct tcggccctca atccagcgga ccttccttcc
     3121 cgcggcctgc tgccggctct gcggcctctt ccgcgtcttc gccttcgccc tcagacgagt
     3181 cggatctccc tttgggccgc ctccccgcat cgataccgag cgctgctcga gagatctacg
     3241 ggtggcatcc ctgtgacccc tccccagtgc ctctcctggc cctggaagtt gccactccag
     3301 tgcccaccag ccttgtccta ataaaattaa gttgcatcat tttgtctgac taggtgtcct
     3361 tctataatat tatggggtgg aggggggtgg tatggagcaa ggggcaagtt gggaagacaa
     3421 cctgtagggc ctgcggggtc tattgggaac caagctggag tgcagtggca caatcttggc
     3481 tcactgcaat ctccgcctcc tgggttcaag cgattctcct gcctcagcct cccgagttgt
     3541 tgggattcca ggcatgcatg accaggctca gctaattttt gtttttttgg tagagacggg
     3601 gtttcaccat attggccagg ctggtctcca actcctaatc tcaggtgatc tacccacctt
     3661 ggcctcccaa attgctggga ttacaggcgt gaaccactgc tcccttccct gtccttctga
     3721 ttttgtaggt aaccacgtgc ggaccgagcg gccgcaggaa cccctagtga tggagttggc
     3781 cactccctct ctgcgcgctc gctcgctcac tgaggccggg cgaccaaagg tcgcccgacg
     3841 cccgggcttt gcccgggcgg cctcagtgag cgagcgagcg cgcagctgcc tgcaggggcg
     3901 cctgatgcgg tattttctcc ttacgcatct gtgcggtatt tcacaccgca tannnnnnnn
     3961 nnnnnnnnnn nnnnnnnnnn nnnnnnnnnn nnnnnnnnnn nnnnnnnnnn nnnnnnnnnn
     4021 nnnnnnnnnn nnnnnnnnnn nnnnnnnnnn nnnnnnnnnn nnnnnnnnnn nnnnnnnnnn
     4081 nnnnnnnnnn nnnncnnnnn nnnnnnnnnn nnnnnnnnnn nnnnnnnnnn nnnnnnnnnn
     4141 nnnnnnnnnn nnnnnnnnnn nnnnnnnnnn nnnnnnnnnn nnnnnnnnnn nnnnnnnnnn
     4201 nnnnnnnnnn nnnnnnnnnn nnnnnnnnnn nnnnnncctt tgacgttgga gtccacgttc
     4261 tttaatagtg gactcttgtt ccaaactgga acaacactca accctatctc gggctattct
     4321 tttgatttat aagggatttt gccgatttcg gcctattggt taaaaaatga gctgatttaa
     4381 caaaaattta acgcgaattt taacaaaata ttaacgttta caattttatg gtgcactctc
     4441 agtacaatct gctctgatgc cgcatagtta agccagcccc gacacccgcc aacacccgct
     4501 gacgcgccct gacgggcttg tctgctcccg gcatccgctt acagacaagc tgtgaccgtc
     4561 tccgggagct gcatgtgtca gaggttttca ccgtcatcac cgaaacgcgc gagacgaaag
     4621 ggcctcgtga tacgcctatt tttataggtt aatgtcatga taataatggt ttcttagacg
     4681 tcaggtggca cttttcgggg aaatgtgcgc ggaaccccta tttgtttatt tttctaaata
     4741 cattcaaata tgtatccgct catgagacaa taaccctgat aaatgcttca ataatattga
     4801 aaaaggaaga gtatgagtat tcaacatttc cgtgtcgccc ttattccctt ttttgcggca
     4861 ttttgccttc ctgtttttgc tcacccagaa acgctggtga aagtaaaaga tgctgaagat
     4921 cagttgggtg cacgagtggg ttacatcgaa ctggatctca acagcggtaa gatccttgag
     4981 agttttcgcc ccgaagaacg ttttccaatg atgagcactt ttaaagttct gctatgtggc
     5041 gcggtattat cccgtattga cgccgggcaa gagcaactcg gtcgccgcat acactattct
     5101 cagaatgact tggttgagta ctcaccagtc acagaaaagc atcttacgga tggcatgaca
     5161 gtaagagaat tatgcagtgc tgccataacc atgagtgata acactgcggc caacttactt
     5221 ctgacaacga tcggaggacc gaaggagcta accgcttttt tgcacaacat gggggatcat
     5281 gtaactcgcc ttgatcgttg ggaaccggag ctgaatgaag ccataccaaa cgacgagcgt
     5341 gacaccacga tgcctgtagc aatggcaaca acgttgcgca aactattaac tggcgaacta
     5401 cttactctag cttcccggca acaattaata gactggatgg aggcggataa agttgcagga
     5461 ccacttctgc gctcggccct tccggctggc tggtttattg ctgataaatc tggagccggt
     5521 gagcgtgggt ctcgcggtat cattgcagca ctggggccag atggtaagcc ctcccgtatc
     5581 gtagttatct acacgacggg gagtcaggca actatggatg aacgaaatag acagatcgct
     5641 gagataggtg cctcactgat taagcattgg taactgtcag accaagttta ctcatatata
     5701 ctttagattg atttaaaact tcatttttaa tttaaaagga tctaggtgaa gatccttttt
     5761 gataatctca tgaccaaaat cccttaacgt gagttttcgt tccactgagc gtcagacccc
     5821 gtagaaaaga tcaaaggatc ttcttgagat cctttttttc tgcgcgtaat ctgctgcttg
     5881 caaacaaaaa aaccaccgct accagcggtg gtttgtttgc cggatcaaga gctaccaact
     5941 ctttttccga aggtaactgg cttcagcaga gcgcagatac caaatactgt ccttctagtg
     6001 tagccgtagt taggccacca cttcaagaac tctgtagcac cgcctacata cctcgctctg
     6061 ctaatcctgt taccagtggc tgctgccagt ggcgataagt cgtgtcttac cgggttggac
     6121 tcaagacgat agttaccgga taaggcgcag cggtcgggct gaacgggggg ttcgtgcaca
     6181 cagcccagct tggagcgaac gacctacacc gaactgagat acctacagcg tgagctatga
     6241 gaaagcgcca cgcttcccga agggagaaag gcggacaggt atccggtaag cggcagggtc
     6301 ggaacaggag agcgcacgag ggagcttcca gggggaaacg cctggtatct ttatagtcct
     6361 gtcgggtttc gccacctctg acttgagcgt cgatttttgt gatgctcgtc aggggggcgg
     6421 agcctatgga aaaacgccag caacgcggcc tttttacggt tcctggcctt ttgctggcct
     6481 tttgctcaca tgt
//
